>Addgene plasmid #182418 | pRSFDuet-1_mNeongreen-StefinA | addgene full sequence | sequence record 360470 | Addgene NGS Result
GGGGAATTGTGAGCGGATAACAATTCCCCTGTAGAAATAATTTTGTTTAACTTTAATAAGGAGATATACC
ATGGGCAGCAGCCATCACCATCATCACCACAGCCAGGATCTGGAGGAAGCGGAATGGTGAGCAAGGGCGA
GGAGGATAACATGGCCTCTCTCCCAGCGACACATGAGTTACACATCTTTGGCTCCATCAACGGTGTGGAC
TTTGACATGGTGGGTCAGGGCACCGGCAATCCAAATGATGGTTATGAGGAGTTAAACCTGAAGTCCACCA
AGGGTGACCTCCAGTTCTCCCCCTGGATTCTGGTCCCTCATATCGGGTATGGCTTCCATCAGTACCTGCC
CTACCCTGACGGGATGTCGCCTTTCCAGGCCGCGATGGTAGATGGCTCCGGATACCAAGTCCATCGCACA
ATGCAGTTTGAAGATGGTGCCTCCCTTACTGTTAACTACCGCTACACCTACGAGGGAAGCCACATCAAAG
GAGAGGCCCAGGTGAAGGGGACTGGTTTCCCTGCTGACGGTCCTGTGATGACCAACTCGCTGACCGCTGC
GGACTGGTGCAGGTCGAAGAAGACTTACCCCAACGACAAAACCATCATCAGTACCTTTAAGTGGAGTTAC
ACCACTGGAAATGGCAAGCGCTACCGGAGCACTGCGCGGACCACCTACACCTTTGCCAAGCCAATGGCGG
CTAACTATCTGAAGAACCAGCCGATGTACGTGTTCCGTAAGACGGAGCTCAAGCACTCCAAGACCGAGCT
CAACTTCAAGGAGTGGCAAAAGGCCTTTACCGATGTGATGGGCATGGACGAGCTGTACAAGGCTAGCAGA
TCTGGAGGAAGCGGAATGATTCCCGGCGGTTTATCAGAGGCAAAACCCGCGACGCCAGAGATTCAAGAAA
TCGTCGACAAAGTTAAACCGCAATTGGAAGAGAAGACCAATGAAACTTATGGCAAGTTAGAGGCCGTTCA
ATACAAGACCCAAGTTGTTGCCGGCACGAATTATTACATTAAGGTTCGTGCGGGCGACAATAAGTACATG
CACCTCAAGGTCTTTAAATCATTGCCTGGTCAGAATGAGGATCTCGTTTTAACGGGCTACCAAGTTGACA
AGAATAAAGACGACGAACTCACTGGATTTGGTACCCATCATCATCATCATCATTAACTCGAGTCTGGTAA
AGAAACCGCTGCTGCGAAATTTGAACGCCAGCACATGGACTCGTCTACTAGCGCAGCTTAATTAACCTAG
GCTGCTGCCACCGCTGAGCAATAACTAGCATAACCCCTTGGGGCCTCTAAACGGGTCTTGAGGGGTTTTT
TGCTGAAACCTCAGGCATTTGAGAAGCACACGGTCACACTGCTTCCGGTAGTCAATAAACCGGTAAACCA
GCAATAGACATAAGCGGCTATTTAACGACCCTGCCCTGAACCGACGACAAGCTGACGACCGGGTCTCCGC
AAGTGGCACTTTTCGGGGAAATGTGCGCGGAACCCCTATTTGTTTATTTTTCTAAATACATTCAAATATG
TATCCGCTCATGAATTAATTCTTAGAAAAACTCATCGAGCATCAAATGAAACTGCAATTTATTCATATCA
GGATTATCAATACCATATTTTTGAAAAAGCCGTTTCTGTAATGAAGGAGAAAACTCACCGAGGCAGTTCC
ATAGGATGGCAAGATCCTGGTATCGGTCTGCGATTCCGACTCGTCCAACATCAATACAACCTATTAATTT
CCCCTCGTCAAAAATAAGGTTATCAAGTGAGAAATCACCATGAGTGACGACTGAATCCGGTGAGAATGGC
AAAAGTTTATGCATTTCTTTCCAGACTTGTTCAACAGGCCAGCCATTACGCTCGTCATCAAAATCACTCG
CATCAACCAAACCGTTATTCATTCGTGATTGCGCCTGAGCGAGACGAAATACGCGGTCGCTGTTAAAAGG
ACAATTACAAACAGGAATCGAATGCAACCGGCGCAGGAACACTGCCAGCGCATCAACAATATTTTCACCT
GAATCAGGATATTCTTCTAATACCTGGAATGCTGTTTTCCCGGGGATCGCAGTGGTGAGTAACCATGCAT
CATCAGGAGTACGGATAAAATGCTTGATGGTCGGAAGAGGCATAAATTCCGTCAGCCAGTTTAGTCTGAC
CATCTCATCTGTAACATCATTGGCAACGCTACCTTTGCCATGTTTCAGAAACAACTCTGGCGCATCGGGC
TTCCCATACAATCGATAGATTGTCGCACCTGATTGCCCGACATTATCGCGAGCCCATTTATACCCATATA
AATCAGCATCCATGTTGGAATTTAATCGCGGCCTAGAGCAAGACGTTTCCCGTTGAATATGGCTCATACT
CTTCCTTTTTCAATATTATTGAAGCATTTATCAGGGTTATTGTCTCATGAGCGGATACATATTTGAATGT
ATTTAGAAAAATAAACAAATAGGCATGCAGCGCTCTTCCGCTTCCTCGCTCACTGACTCGCTACGCTCGG
TCGTTCGACTGCGGCGAGCGGTGTCAGCTCACTCAAAAGCGGTAATACGGTTATCCACAGAATCAGGGGA
TAAAGCCGGAAAGAACATGTGAGCAAAAAGCAAAGCACCGGAAGAAGCCAACGCCGCAGGCGTTTTTCCA
TAGGCTCCGCCCCCCTGACGAGCATCACAAAAATCGACGCTCAAGCCAGAGGTGGCGAAACCCGACAGGA
CTATAAAGATACCAGGCGTTTCCCCCTGGAAGCTCCCTCGTGCGCTCTCCTGTTCCGACCCTGCCGCTTA
CCGGATACCTGTCCGCCTTTCTCCCTTCGGGAAGCGTGGCGCTTTCTCATAGCTCACGCTGTTGGTATCT
CAGTTCGGTGTAGGTCGTTCGCTCCAAGCTGGGCTGTGTGCACGAACCCCCCGTTCAGCCCGACCGCTGC
GCCTTATCCGGTAACTATCGTCTTGAGTCCAACCCGGTAAGACACGACTTATCGCCACTGGCAGCAGCCA
TTGGTAACTGATTTAGAGGACTTTGTCTTGAAGTTATGCACCTGTTAAGGCTAAACTGAAAGAACAGATT
TTGGTGAGTGCGGTCCTCCAACCCACTTACCTTGGTTCAAAGAGTTGGTAGCTCAGCGAACCTTGAGAAA
ACCACCGTTGGTAGCGGTGGTTTTTCTTTATTTATGAGATGATGAATCAATCGGTCTATCAAGTCAACGA
ACAGCTATTCCGTTACTCTAGATTTCAGTGCAATTTATCTCTTCAAATGTAGCACCTGAAGTCAGCCCCA
TACGATATAAGTTGTAATTCTCATGTTAGTCATGCCCCGCGCCCACCGGAAGGAGCTGACTGGGTTGAAG
GCTCTCAAGGGCATCGGTCGAGATCCCGGTGCCTAATGAGTGAGCTAACTTACATTAATTGCGTTGCGCT
CACTGCCCGCTTTCCAGTCGGGAAACCTGTCGTGCCAGCTGCATTAATGAATCGGCCAACGCGCGGGGAG
AGGCGGTTTGCGTATTGGGCGCCAGGGTGGTTTTTCTTTTCACCAGTGAGACGGGCAACAGCTGATTGCC
CTTCACCGCCTGGCCCTGAGAGAGTTGCAGCAAGCGGTCCACGCTGGTTTGCCCCAGCAGGCGAAAATCC
TGTTTGATGGTGGTTAACGGCGGGATATAACATGAGCTGTCTTCGGTATCGTCGTATCCCACTACCGAGA
TGTCCGCACCAACGCGCAGCCCGGACTCGGTAATGGCGCGCATTGCGCCCAGCGCCATCTGATCGTTGGC
AACCAGCATCGCAGTGGGAACGATGCCCTCATTCAGCATTTGCATGGTTTGTTGAAAACCGGACATGGCA
CTCCAGTCGCCTTCCCGTTCCGCTATCGGCTGAATTTGATTGCGAGTGAGATATTTATGCCAGCCAGCCA
GACGCAGACGCGCCGAGACAGAACTTAATGGGCCCGCTAACAGCGCGATTTGCTGGTGACCCAATGCGAC
CAGATGCTCCACGCCCAGTCGCGTACCGTCTTCATGGGAGAAAATAATACTGTTGATGGGTGTCTGGTCA
GAGACATCAAGAAATAACGCCGGAACATTAGTGCAGGCAGCTTCCACAGCAATGGCATCCTGGTCATCCA
GCGGATAGTTAATGATCAGCCCACTGACGCGTTGCGCGAGAAGATTGTGCACCGCCGCTTTACAGGCTTC
GACGCCGCTTCGTTCTACCATCGACACCACCACGCTGGCACCCAGTTGATCGGCGCGAGATTTAATCGCC
GCGACAATTTGCGACGGCGCGTGCAGGGCCAGACTGGAGGTGGCAACGCCAATCAGCAACGACTGTTTGC
CCGCCAGTTGTTGTGCCACGCGGTTGGGAATGTAATTCAGCTCCGCCATCGCCGCTTCCACTTTTTCCCG
CGTTTTCGCAGAAACGTGGCTGGCCTGGTTCACCACGCGGGAAACGGTCTGATAAGAGACACCGGCATAC
TCTGCGACATCGTATAACGTTACTGGTTTCACATTCACCACCCTGAATTGACTCTCTTCCGGGCGCTATC
ATGCCATACCGCGAAAGGTTTTGCGCCATTCGATGGTGTCCGGGATCTCGACGCTCTCCCTTATGCGACT
CCTGCATTAGGAAATTAATACGACTCACTATA
Features (pLannotate 1.2.2; 18 found; start..end, strand, type, name):
      3..27      +  protein_bind   lac operator: The lac repressor binds to the lac operator to inhibit transcription in E. coli. This inhibition can be relieved by adding lactose or isopropyl-β-D-thiogalactopyranoside (IPTG). lac repressor encoded by lacI
     42..64      +  RBS            RBS: efficient ribosome binding site from bacteriophage T7 gene 10 (Olins and Rangwala, 1989)
    124..831     +  CDS            mNeonGreen: mNeonGreen is a basic (constitutively fluorescent) green/yellow fluorescent protein published in 2013, derived from Branchiostoma lanceolatum. It is reported to be a very rapidly-maturing monomer with moderate acid sensitivity.
    856..1149    +  CDS            CSTA: CYTA_HUMAN - Also known as STF1, STFA. Experimental evidence at protein level: Swiss-Prot protein existence level 1. This is an intracellular thiol proteinase inhibitor. Has an important role in desmosome-mediated cell-cell adhesion in the lower levels of the epidermis. From Homo sapiens (Human).
   1156..1173    +  CDS            capTEV™ (fragment): composite tag for in vivo biotinylation, TEV protease cleavage, and 6xHis tagging
   1189..1230    +  CDS            S-Tag (fragment): affinity and epitope tag derived from pancreatic ribonuclease A
   1260..1277    +  CDS            SET1 (fragment): solubility-enhancement tag derived from T7 phage gene 10B
   1285..1332    +  terminator     T7 terminator: transcription terminator for bacteriophage T7 RNA polymerase
   1496..1553    +  promoter       AmpR promoter (fragment): bla
   1562..2377    -  CDS            KanR: aminoglycoside phosphotransferase; aph(3')-Ia; confers resistance to kanamycin in bacteria or G418 (Geneticin®) in eukaryotes
   2378..2469    -  promoter       AmpR promoter: bla
   2485..3234    -  rep_origin     RSF ori: Plasmids containing the RSF 1030 origin of replication can be propagated in E. coli cells that contain additional plasmids with compatible origins.
   3317..3381    -  CDS            TcR (fragment): tetracycline efflux protein; tet; confers resistance to tetracycline
   3396..3417    -  protein_bind   CAP binding site: CAP binding activates transcription in the presence of cAMP. E. coli catabolite activator protein
   3430..4512    -  CDS            lacI: lac repressor; lacI; The lac repressor binds to the lac operator to inhibit transcription in E. coli. This inhibition can be relieved by adding lactose or isopropyl-β-D-thiogalactopyranoside (IPTG).
   4513..4590    -  promoter       lacI promoter: lacI
   4598..4633    -  CDS            TcR (fragment): tetracycline efflux protein; tet; confers resistance to tetracycline
   4636..2       +  promoter       T7 promoter (across the origin): promoter for bacteriophage T7 RNA polymerase
