[The description below was written by a language model from this plasmid's Addgene catalogue record and pLannotate feature annotations shown in this document.]
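Description:
pRSFDuet-1_mNeongreen-StefinA is a bacterial expression plasmid of about 4.65 kb built on the Novagen pRSFDuet-1 backbone and designed to produce a fusion of the fluorescent protein mNeonGreen to human stefin A (cystatin A, CSTA), an intracellular thiol protease inhibitor. It replicates from the RSF1030 origin, which is listed as high copy and is compatible with plasmids carrying other origin types, so it can be co-maintained with additional expression vectors in the same E. coli cell. Selection is by kanamycin, conferred by the aph(3')-Ia aminoglycoside phosphotransferase gene.

Expression is driven by a T7 promoter followed immediately by a lac operator and the T7 gene 10 ribosome binding site. The plasmid also carries lacI under its own promoter. Transcription therefore requires a host supplying T7 RNA polymerase and is held off by lac repressor until relieved by IPTG or lactose. The mNeonGreen coding sequence lies upstream of CSTA, separated by a short linker, placing the fluorophore at the N terminus of stefin A. Downstream, the annotation picks up a short tag fragment that probably corresponds to a histidine stretch, a partial S-tag derived from the Duet backbone, and the T7 terminator. The record does not make clear whether these tag fragments are translated in frame with the fusion. Only one T7 promoter is annotated, so the insert appears to span or replace the usual two Duet cloning sites, although the restriction sites used are not recorded. The small TcR and AmpR promoter fragments are minor backbone matches rather than functional markers.

The associated work concerns high-yield, vesicle-packaged recombinant protein production in E. coli, in which a fluorescent fusion like this would allow the expressed protein to be tracked and quantified.
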