Addgene plasmid #182418: pRSFDuet-1_mNeongreen-StefinA
Purpose: Bacterial expression of mNeongreen-stefinA fusion
Depositing lab: Dan Mulvihill. Depositing organization: London and South East University Group (LASE). Publication: High-yield vesicle-packaged recombinant protein production from E. coli. Eastwood TA, Baker K, Streather BR, Allen N, Wang L, Botchway SW, Brown IR, Hiscock JR, Lennon C, Mulvihill DP. Cell Rep Methods. 2023 Feb 2;3(2):100396. doi: 10.1016/j.crmeth.2023.100396. eCollection 2023 Feb 27. PubMed 36936078.
Backbone
  Vector backbone: pRSFDUET-1
  Backbone manufacturer: Novagen
  Vector type: Bacterial Expression
Growth in bacteria
  Bacterial resistance: Kanamycin, 50 μg/mL
  Growth temperature: 37°C
  Growth strain: DH5alpha
  Copy number: High Copy
Gene/Insert
  Gene/Insert name: mNeongreen-stefin
  Species: H. sapiens (human)
  GenBank ID: UniProtKB: P01040
  Entrez Gene: CSTA (a.k.a. AREI, PSS4, STF1, STFA)
  Promoter: T7
  Tag / fusion protein: mNeongreen (N terminal on insert)
  Cloning method: Restriction Enzyme; 5′ cloning site Unknown (unknown if destroyed); 3′ cloning site Unknown (unknown if destroyed)
Resource information
  A portion of this plasmid was derived from a plasmid made by: Synthetic
Terms and licenses: Academic/Nonprofit Terms; Industry Terms: Not Available to Industry
How to cite: pRSFDuet-1_mNeongreen-StefinA was a gift from Dan Mulvihill (Addgene plasmid # 182418 ; http://n2t.net/addgene:182418 ; RRID:Addgene_182418)
